>Addgene plasmid #168653 | pDONR223 HCoV-NL63 NSP5_nostop | depositor partial sequence | sequence record 326862 | Inserted CDS without stop codon
ATGTCTGGTCTTAAGAAGATGGCACAACCATCTGGTTGTGTTGAGAGATGTGTGGTTCGCGTCTGTTATG
GTAGTACTGTGCTTAATGGAGTTTGGTTAGGTGACACTGTTACTTGTCCTAGACATGTCATAGCACCATC
AACCACTGTTCTTATTGATTATGATCATGCATATAGTACTATGCGTTTGCATAATTTTTCAGTGTCTCAT
AATGGTGTCTTCTTGGGAGTTGTCGGTGTTACAATGCATGGTTCTGTGTTGCGTATTAAGGTTTCACAAT
CTAATGTACATACACCTAAACATGTTTTTAAAACGTTGAAACCTGGTGATTCTTTTAATATTTTAGCATG
TTATGAAGGTATTGCATCTGGTGTTTTTGGTGTTAATTTACGTACAAACTTTACTATTAAAGGTTCTTTT
ATAAATGGAGCTTGTGGTTCTCCTGGTTATAATGTTAGAAATGATGGTACTGTTGAGTTTTGTTATTTAC
ACCAAATTGAGTTAGGTAGTGGTGCTCATGTTGGTTCTGATTTTACTGGTAGTGTTTATGGTAATTTTGA
TGACCAACCTAGTTTGCAAGTTGAGAGTGCCAACCTTATGCTATCAGATAATGTTGTTGCCTTTTTGTAT
GCTGCTTTGTTGAATGGTTGTAGGTGGTGGTTGTGTTCAACTAGAGTTAATGTTGATGGTTTTAATGAAT
GGGCTATGGCTAATGGTTATACAAGTGTTTCTAGTGTTGAGTGCTATTCTATTTTGGCAGCAAAAACTGG
TGTTAGTGTTGAACAATTGTTAGCTTCCATTCAACATCTTCATGAAGGTTTTGGTGGTAAAAACATACTT
GGTTATTCTAGTTTATGTGATGAGTTCACACTAGCTGAAGTTGTGAAGCAGATGTATGGTGTTAACTTGC
AATAA
