[The description below was written by a language model from this plasmid's Addgene catalogue record.]
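Description:
pDONR223 HCoV-NL63 NSP5_nostop is a Gateway Entry clone built on the pDONR223 donor backbone, intended for propagation in E. coli under spectinomycin selection. The record gives no feature table and lists the copy number as unknown, so the origin of replication and other backbone details are not documented here. As an Entry vector it is not an expression construct: the record names no promoter, tag or reporter. Expression elements are expected to come from whichever Destination vector the insert is later moved into. M13 forward and reverse priming sites flanking the cloning region are listed for sequence verification of the insert.

The payload is a 909 bp open reading frame encoding NSP5 of human coronavirus NL63, a mature cleavage product of the ORF1ab replicase polyprotein. In coronaviruses NSP5 is the main (3C-like) protease that processes that polyprotein. The insert was introduced by Gateway cloning, which in an Entry clone normally leaves the ORF flanked by attL recombination sites so that an LR reaction can transfer it directionally and in frame into attR-containing Destination vectors. The "nostop" designation indicates that the native-style termination codon has been omitted, which allows read-through into C-terminal fusion partners such as epitope tags, fluorescent proteins or interaction-assay domains supplied by the Destination vector.

The plasmid belongs to a collection of human coronavirus protein-coding sequences provided as flexible, multipurpose Entry clones. Its typical use is as a source clone for rapidly generating NSP5 expression constructs for different hosts and assay formats.
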