Addgene plasmid #168653: pDONR223 HCoV-NL63 NSP5_nostop
Purpose: Gateway-compatible Entry vector
Depositing lab: Fritz Roth. Depositing organization: Sinai Health System. Publication: A resource of human coronavirus protein-coding sequences in a flexible, multipurpose Gateway Entry clone collection. Weller B, Lin CW, Pogoutse O, Sauer M, Marin-de la Rosa N, Strobel A, Young V, Knapp JJ, Rayhan A, Falter C, Kim DK, Roth FP, Falter-Braun P. G3 (Bethesda). 2023 Jul 5;13(7):jkad105. doi: 10.1093/g3journal/jkad105. PubMed 37267226.
Backbone
  Vector backbone: pDONR223
  Backbone manufacturer: Rual et al, Genome Res. 14:2128-2135, 2004.
  Backbone size w/o insert (bp): 5005
  Vector type: Other
Growth in bacteria
  Bacterial resistance: Spectinomycin, 50 μg/mL
  Growth temperature: 37°C
  Growth strain: DH5alpha
  Copy number: Unknown
Gene/Insert
  Gene/Insert name: NSP5
  Species: Other
  Insert size (bp): 909
  Entrez Gene: ORF1ab (a.k.a. HCNV63gp1)
  Cloning method: Gateway Cloning
  Sequencing primers: 5′ m13-For; 3′ m13-Rev
Resource information
  A portion of this plasmid was derived from a plasmid made by: Falter-Braun Lab
Terms and licenses: Academic/Nonprofit Terms; Industry Terms
How to cite: pDONR223 HCoV-NL63 NSP5_nostop was a gift from Fritz Roth (Addgene plasmid # 168653 ; http://n2t.net/addgene:168653 ; RRID:Addgene_168653)
